Addgene plasmid #128162: pCAH01
Purpose: (Empty Backbone) IncP-based broad host range vector used for inducible expression of genes in methanotrophic bacteria
Depositing lab: Michael Guarnieri & Calvin Henard. Depositing organization: National Laboratory of the Rockies (NLR). Publication: Bioconversion of methane to lactate by an obligate methanotrophic bacterium. Henard CA, Smith H, Dowe N, Kalyuzhnaya MG, Pienkos PT, Guarnieri MT. Sci Rep. 2016 Feb 23;6:21585. doi: 10.1038/srep21585. PubMed 26902345.
Backbone
  Vector backbone: pAWP78
  Backbone size (bp): 6400
  Modifications to backbone: A ~2400bp fragment containing the inducible tetracycline promoter/operator and tetR from pASK75 was cloned via Gibson Assembly to generate a broad host range inducible expression vector
  Vector type: Bacterial Expression
  Promoter: Ptet
  Selectable markers: ampicillin
Growth in bacteria
  Bacterial resistance: Kanamycin, 50 μg/mL
  Growth temperature: 37°C
  Growth strain: DH5alpha
  Copy number: Unknown
Gene/Insert
  Cloning method: Gibson Cloning
  Sequencing primers: 5′ CCC GAC ACC ATC GAA TGG CCA GAT G; 3′ CAG GGC GCG TGG AGA TCC GT
Terms and licenses: Academic/Nonprofit Terms; Industry Terms: Not Available to Industry
Depositor comments: pAWP78 was gifted from Mary Lidstrom's laboratory at the University of Washington
How to cite: pCAH01 was a gift from Michael Guarnieri & Calvin Henard (Addgene plasmid # 128162 ; http://n2t.net/addgene:128162 ; RRID:Addgene_128162)
