[The description below was written by a language model from this plasmid's Addgene catalogue record and pLannotate feature annotations shown in this document.]
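Description:
pCAH01 is an empty broad-host-range bacterial expression backbone built for inducible gene expression in methanotrophic bacteria. It derives from the IncP-based vector pAWP78, into which a roughly 2.4 kb fragment from pASK75 carrying the tetracycline promoter/operator and tetR was inserted by Gibson assembly. Both the depositor and sequencing-derived records are 7,627 nt circles with the same set of features, differing only in their start coordinate.

Replication in diverse Gram-negative hosts relies on the IncP oriV together with trfA, whose product binds and activates that origin. A high-copy ColE1/pUC-type origin is also annotated and supports propagation in E. coli. An IncP oriT with traJ and a traI fragment allows the plasmid to be mobilised by conjugation when the remaining transfer functions are supplied in trans, a common route for getting DNA into methanotrophs. Selection is by kanamycin through aph(3')-Ia. The pASK75-derived segment also brings a bla promoter and β-lactamase gene (annotated as a fragment), which the catalogue lists as an ampicillin marker, followed directly by the TetR coding sequence, as well as an f1 origin.

The expression module consists of the tetR/tetA promoter region, held off by TetR and derepressed by adding tetracycline or an analogue. Just downstream lies a short ompA fragment, probably the pASK75 signal sequence for periplasmic export, though the record does not describe its use. No gene of interest is present; coding sequences are meant to be cloned downstream of Ptet. The associated publication concerns bioconversion of methane to lactate by an obligate methanotroph. A second short tetR fragment near trfA appears to be a backbone remnant.
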