Features (pLannotate 1.2.2; 14 found; start..end, strand, type, name):
    561..1187    +  CDS            TetR: tetracycline repressor TetR; tetR; TetR binds to the tetracycline operator tetO to inhibit transcription. This inhibition can be relieved by adding tetracycline or doxycycline.
   1449..2264    -  CDS            KanR: aminoglycoside phosphotransferase; aph(3')-Ia; confers resistance to kanamycin in bacteria or G418 (Geneticin®) in eukaryotes
   2396..2548    -  CDS            tetR (fragment): TETR1_ECOLX - Experimental evidence at protein level: Swiss-Prot protein existence level 1. TetR is the repressor of the tetracycline resistance element; its N-terminal region forms a helix-turn-helix structure and binds DNA. Binding of tetracycline to TetR reduces the repressor affinity for the tetracycline resistance gene (tetA) promoter operator sites. From Escherichia coli.
   2568..3716    -  CDS            trfA: trans-acting replication protein that binds to and activates oriV
   3846..3950    -  CDS            traI (fragment): TRAI6_ECOLX - Experimental evidence at protein level: Swiss-Prot protein existence level 1. The initiation process of transfer DNA synthesis requires the interaction of at least three plasmid-specific components (TraH, I, and J) at the transfer origin resulting in the assembly of a specialised nucleoprotein complex - the relaxosome. Site- and strand-specific cleavage at the transfer origin is dependent on TraI and TraJ. From Escherichia coli.
   3988..4359    -  CDS            traJ: oriT-recognizing protein; traJ
   4392..4501    -  oriT           oriT: incP origin of transfer
   4654..5285    +  rep_origin     oriV: incP origin of replication
   5594..6182    +  rep_origin     ori: high-copy-number ColE1/pMB1/pBR322/pUC origin of replication
   6393..6448    +  promoter       tetR/tetA promoters: tetR; overlapping promoters for bacterial tetR and tetA
   6496..6558    +  CDS            ompA (fragment): OMPA_ECOLI - Also known as con From Escherichia coli (strain K12).
   6734..7162    +  rep_origin     f1 ori (sequence partly withheld): f1 bacteriophage origin of replication; arrow indicates direction of (+) strand synthesis
   7216..7320    +  promoter       AmpR promoter: bla
   7321..553     +  CDS            AmpR (fragment) (across the origin): β-lactamase; bla; confers resistance to ampicillin, carbenicillin, and related antibiotics
>Addgene plasmid #128162 | pCAH01 | depositor full sequence | sequence record 245521 | pCAH01 sequence 7627 bps
ACTCACCAGTCACAGAAAAGCATCTTACGGATGGCATGACAGTAAGAGAATTATGCAGTGCTGCCATAAC
CATGAGTGATAACACTGCGGCCAACTTACTTCTGACAACGATCGGAGGACCGAAGGAGCTAACCGCTTTT
TTGCACAACATGGGGGATCATGTAACTCGCCTTGATCGTTGGGAACCGGAGCTGAATGAAGCCATACCAA
ACGACGAGCGTGACACCACGATGCCTGTAGCAATGGCAACAACGTTGCGCAAACTATTAACTGGCGAACT
ACTTACTCTAGCTTCCCGGCAACAATTGATAGACTGGATGGAGGCGGATAAAGTTGCAGGACCACTTCTG
CGCTCGGCCCTTCCGGCTGGCTGGTTTATTGCTGATAAATCTGGAGCCGGTGAGCGTGGCTCTCGCGGTA
TCATTGCAGCACTGGGGCCAGATGGTAAGCCCTCCCGTATCGTAGTTATCTACACGACGGGGAGTCAGGC
AACTATGGATGAACGAAATAGACAGATCGCTGAGATAGGTGCCTCACTGATTAAGCATTGGTAGGAATTA
ATGATGTCTCGTTTAGATAAAAGTAAAGTGATTAACAGCGCATTAGAGCTGCTTAATGAGGTCGGAATCG
AAGGTTTAACAACCCGTAAACTCGCCCAGAAGCTAGGTGTAGAGCAGCCTACATTGTATTGGCATGTAAA
AAATAAGCGGGCTTTGCTCGACGCCTTAGCCATTGAGATGTTAGATAGGCACCATACTCACTTTTGCCCT
TTAGAAGGGGAAAGCTGGCAAGATTTTTTACGTAATAACGCTAAAAGTTTTAGATGTGCTTTACTAAGTC
ATCGCGATGGAGCAAAAGTACATTTAGGTACACGGCCTACAGAAAAACAGTATGAAACTCTCGAAAATCA
ATTAGCCTTTTTATGCCAACAAGGTTTTTCACTAGAGAATGCATTATATGCACTCAGCGCAGTGGGGCAT
TTTACTTTAGGTTGCGTATTGGAAGATCAAGAGCATCAAGTCGCTAAAGAAGAAAGGGAAACACCTACTA
CTGATAGTATGCCGCCATTATTACGACAAGCTATCGAATTATTTGATCACCAAGGTGCAGAGCCAGCCTT
CTTATTCGGCCTTGAATTGATCATATGCGGATTAGAAAAACAACTTAAATGTGAAAGTGGGTCTTAAAAG
CAGCATAACCTTTTTCCGTGATGGTAACTTCACTAGTTTAAAAGGATCTAGGTGAAGATCCTTTTTGATA
ATCTCATGACCAAAATCCCTTAACGTGAGTTTTCGTTCCACTGAGCGTCAGACCCCGTAGAAAATTGTCG
GGAAGATGCGTGATCTGATCCTTCAACTCAGCAAAAGTTCGATTTATTCAACAAAGCCGCCGTCCCGTCA
AGTCAGCGTAATGCTCTGCCAGTGTTACAACCAATTAACCAATTCTGATTAGAAAAACTCATCGAGCATC
AAATGAAACTGCAATTTATTCATATCAGGATTATCAATACCATATTTTTGAAAAAGCCGTTTCTGTAATG
AAGGAGAAAACTCACCGAGGCAGTTCCATAGGATGGCAAGATCCTGGTATCGGTCTGCGATTCCGACTCG
TCCAACATCAATACAACCTATTAATTTCCCCTCGTCAAAAATAAGGTTATCAAGTGAGAAATCACCATGA
GTGACGACTGAATCCGGTGAGAATGGCAAAAGCTTATGCATTTCTTTCCAGACTTGTTCAACAGGCCAGC
CATTACGCTCGTCATCAAAATCACTCGCATCAACCAAACCGTTATTCATTCGTGATTGCGCCTGAGCGAG
ACGAAATACGCGATCGCTGTTAAAAGGACAATTACAAACAGGAATCGAATGCAACCGGCGCAGGAACACT
GCCAGCGCATCAACAATATTTTCACCTGAATCAGGATATTCTTCTAATACCTGGAATGCTGTTTTCCCGG
GGATCGCAGTGGTGAGTAACCATGCATCATCAGGAGTACGGATAAAATGCTTGATGGTCGGAAGAGGCAT
AAATTCCGTCAGCCAGTTTAGTCTGACCATCTCATCTGTAACATCATTGGCAACGCTACCTTTGCCATGT
TTCAGAAACAACTCTGGCGCATCGGGCTTCCCATACAATCGATAGATTGTCGCACCTGATTGCCCGACAT
TATCGCGAGCCCATTTATACCCATATAAATCAGCATCCATGTTGGAATTTAATCGCGGCCTCGAGCAAGA
CGTTTCCCGTTGAATATGGCTCATAACACCCCTTGTATTACTGTTTATGTAAGCAGACAGTTTTATTGTT
CATGATGATATATTTTTATCTTGTGCAATGTAACATCAGAGATTTTGAGACACAACGTGGCTTTCGACTT
CCGGCAAGCTATACGCGCCCTAGAATTGTCAATTTTAATCCTCTGTTTATCGGCAGTTCGTAGAGCGCGC
CGTGCGTCCCGAGCGATACTGAGCGAAGCAAGTGCGTCGAGCAGTGCCCGCTTGTTCCTGAAATGCCAGT
AAAGCGCTGGCTGCTGAACCCCCAGCCGGAACTGACCCCACAAGGCCCTAGCGTTTGCAATGCACCAGGT
CATCATTGACCCAGGCGTGTTCCACCAGGCCGCTGCCTCGCAACTCTTCGCAGGCTTCGCCGACCTGCTC
GCGCCACTTCTTCACGCGGGTGGAATCCGATCCGCACATGAGGCGGAAGGTTTCCAGCTTGAGCGGGTAC
GGCTCCCGGTGCGAGCTGAAATAGTCGAACATCCGTCGGGCCGTCGGCGACAGCTTGCGGTACTTCTCCC
ATATGAATTTCGTGTAGTGGTCGCCAGCAAACAGCACGACGATTTCCTCGTCGATCAGGACCTGGCAACG
GGACGTTTTCTTGCCACGGTCCAGGACGCGGAAGCGGTGCAGCAGCGACACCGATTCCAGGTGCCCAACG
CGGTCGGACGTGAAGCCCATCGCCGTCGCCTGTAGGCGCGACAGGCATTCCTCGGCCTTCGTGTAATACC
GGCCATTGATCGACCAGCCCAGGTCCTGGCAAAGCTCGTAGAACGTGAAGGTGATCGGCTCGCCGATAGG
GGTGCGCTTCGCGTACTCCAACACCTGCTGCCACACCAGTTCGTCATCGTCGGCCCGCAGCTCGACGCCG
GTGTAGGTGATCTTCACGTCCTTGTTGACGTGGAAAATGACCTTGTTTTGCAGCGCCTCGCGCGGGATTT
TCTTGTTGCGCGTGGTGAACAGGGCAGAGCGGGCCGTGTCGTTTGGCATCGCTCGCATCGTGTCCGGCCA
CGGCGCAATATCGAACAAGGAAAGCTGCATTTCCTTGATCTGCTGCTTCGTGTGTTTCAGCAACGCGGCC
TGCTTGGCCTCGCTGACCTGTTTTGCCAGGTCCTCGCCGGCGGTTTTTCGCTTCTTGGTCGTCATAGTTC
CTCGCGTGTCGATGGTCATCGACTTCGCCAAACCTGCCGCCTCCTGTTCGAGACGACGCGAACGCTCCAC
GGCGGCCGATGGCGCGGGCAGGGCAGGGGGAGCCAGTTGCACGCTGTCGCGCTCGATCTTGGCCGTAGCT
TGCTGGACCATCGAGCCGACGGACTGGAAGGTTTCGCGGGGCGCACGCATGACGGTGCGGCTTGCGATGG
TTTCGGCATCCTCGGCGGAAAACCCCGCGTCGATCAGTTCTTGCCTGTATGCCTTCCGGTCAAACGTCCG
ATTCATTCACCCTCCTTGCGGGATTGCCCCGACTCACGCCGGGGCAATGTGCCCTTATTCCTGATTTGAC
CCGCCTGGTGCCTTGGTGTCCAGATAATCCACCTTATCGGCAATGAAGTCGGTCCCGTAGACCGTCTGGC
CGTCCTTCTCGTACTTGGTATTCCGAATCTTGCCCTGCACGAATACCAGCTCCGCGAAGTCGCTCTTCTT
GATGGAGCGCATGGGGACGTGCTTGGCAATCACGCGCACCCCCCGGCCGTTTTAGCGGCTAAAAAAGTCA
TGGCTCTGCCCTCGGGCGGACCACGCCCATCATGACCTTGCCAAGCTCGTCCTGCTTCTCTTCGATCTTC
GCCAGCAGGGCGAGGATCGTGGCATCACCGAACCGCGCCGTGCGCGGGTCGTCGGTGAGCCAGAGTTTCA
GCAGGCCGCCCAGGCGGCCCAGGTCGCCATTGATGCGGGCCAGCTCGCGGACGTGCTCATAGTCCACGAC
GCCCGTGATTTTGTAGCCCTGGCCGACGGCCAGCAGGTAGGCCTACAGGCTCATGCCGGCCGCCGCCGCC
TTTTCCTCAATCGCTCTTCGTTCGTCTGGAAGGCAGTACACCTTGATAGGTGGGCTGCCCTTCCTGGTTG
GCTTGGTTTCATCAGCCATCCGCTTGCCCTCATCTGTTACGCCGGCGGTAGCCGGCCAGCCTCGCAGAGC
AGGATTCCCGTTGAGCACCGCCAGGTGCGAATAAGGGACAGTGAAGAAGGAACACCCGCTCGCGGGTGGG
CCTACTTCACCTATCCTGCCCGGCTGACGCCGTTGGATACACCAAGGAAAGTCTACACGAACCCTTTGGC
AAAATCCTGTATATCGTGCGAAAAAGGATGGATATACCGAAAAAATCGCTATAATGACCCCGAAGCAGGG
TTATGCAGCGGAAAAGATCCGTCGACCCTTTCCGACGCTCACCGGGCTGGTTGCCCTCGCCGCTGGGCTG
GCGGCCGTCTATGGCCCTGCAAACGCGCCAGAAACGCCGTCGAAGCCGTGTGCGAGACACCGCGGCCGCC
GGCGTTGTGGATACCTCGCGGAAAACTTGGCCCTCACTGACAGATGAGGGGCGGACGTTGACACTTGAGG
GGCCGACTCACCCGGCGCGGCGTTGACAGATGAGGGGCAGGCTCGATTTCGGCCGGCGACGTGGAGCTGG
CCAGCCTCGCAAATCGGCGAAAACGCCTGATTTTACGCGAGTTTCCCACAGATGATGTGGACAAGCCTGG
GGATAAGTGCCCTGCGGTATTGACACTTGAGGGGCGCGACTACTGACAGATGAGGGGCGCGATCCTTGAC
ACTTGAGGGGCAGAGTGCTGACAGATGAGGGGCGCACCTATTGACATTTGAGGGGCTGTCCACAGGCAGA
AAATCCAGCATTTGCAAGGGTTTCCGCCCGTTTTTCGGCCACCGCTAACCTGTCTTTTAACCTGCTTTTA
AACCAATATTTATAAACCTTGTTTTTAACCAGGGCTGCGCCCTGTGCGCGTGACCGCGCACGCCGAAGGG
GGGTGCCCCCCCTTCTCGAACCCTCCCGGCCCGCTAACGCGGGCCTCCCATCCCCCCAGGGGCTGCGCCC
CTCGGCCGCGAACGGCCTCACCCCAAAAATGGCAGCCAAGCTGACCCGCTAGGGACGTGAAGTCGATTCC
TTCGATGGTTAGCAATCAAAGACTCAGAGTGCTGTCTGGAGCGTGAATCTAACGGTACGTATCTCGATTG
CTCGGTCGCTATTCGCACTCCGCGAAAGTTCGTACCGCTCATTCACTAGGTTGCGAATCATGACCAAAAT
CCCTTAACGTGAGTTTTCGTTCCACTGAGCGTCAGACCCCGTAGAAAAGATCAAAGGATCTTCTTGAGAT
CCTTTTTTTCTGCGCGTAATCTGCTGCTTGCAAACAAAAAAACCACCGCTACCAGCGGTGGTTTGTTTGC
CGGATCAAGAGCTACCAACTCTTTTTCCGAAGGTAACTGGCTTCAGCAGAGCGCAGATACCAAATACTGT
CCTTCTAGTGTAGCCGTAGTTAGGCCACCACTTCAAGAACTCTGTAGCACCGCCTACATACCTCGCTCTG
CTAATCCTGTTACCAGTGGCTGCTGCCAGTGGCGATAAGTCGTGTCTTACCGGGTTGGACTCAAGACGAT
AGTTACCGGATAAGGCGCAGCGGTCGGGCTGAACGGGGGGTTCGTGCACACAGCCCAGCTTGGAGCGAAC
GACCTACACCGAACTGAGATACCTACAGCGTGAGCTATGAGAAAGCGCCACGCTTCCCGAAGGGAGAAAG
GCGGACAGGTATCCGGTAAGCGGCAGGGTCGGAACAGGAGAGCGCACGAGGGAGCTTCCAGGGGGAAACG
CCTGGTATCTTTATAGTCCTGTCGGGTTTCGCCACCTCTGACTTGAGCGTCGATTTTTGTGATGCTCGTC
AGGGGGGCGGAGCCTATGGAAAAACGCCAGCAACGCGGCCTTTTTACGGTTCCTGGCCTTTTGCTGGCCT
TTTGCTCACATGTTCTTTCCTGCGTTATCCCCTGATTCTGTGGATAACCGTATTACCGCCTTTGAGTGAG
CTGGGCCTTTTTACGGTTCCTGGCCTTTTGCTGGCCTTTTGCTCACATGACCCGACACCATCGAATGGCC
AGATGATTAATTCCTAATTTTTGTTGACACTCTATCATTGATAGAGTTATTTTACCACTCCCTATCAGTG
ATAGAGAAAAGTGAAATGAATAGTTCGACAAAAATCTAGATAACGAGGGCAAAAAATGAAAAAGACAGCT
ATCGCGATTGCAGTGGCACTGGCTGGTTTCGCTACCGTAGCGCAGGCCTGAGACCAGAATTCGAGCTCGG
TACCCGGGGATCCCTCGAGGTCGACCTGCAGGCAGCGCTTGGCGTCACCCGCAGTTCGGTGGTTAATAAG
CTTGACCTGTGAAGTGAAAAATGGCGCACATTGTGCGACATTTTTTTTGTCTGCCGTTTACCGCTACTGC
GTCACGGATCTCC
[124 nt withheld, positions 6734-6857]
C
[91 nt withheld, positions 6859-6949]
A
[49 nt withheld, positions 6951-6999]
CCTTTGACGTTGGAGTCCACGTTCTTT
[37 nt withheld, positions 7027-7063]
ACCCTATCTCGGTCTATTCTTTTGATTTATAAGGGATTTTGCCGATTTCGGCCTATTGGTTAAAAAATGA
GCTGATTTAACAAAAATTTAACGCGAATTTTAACAAAATATTAACGCTTACAATTTCAGGTGGCACTTTT
CGGGGAAATGTGCGCGGAACCCCTATTTGTTTATTTTTCTAAATACATTCAAATATGTATCCGCTCATGA
GACAATAACCCTGATAAATGCTTCAATAATATTGAAAAAGGAAGAGTATGAGTATTCAACATTTCCGTGT
CGCCCTTATTCCCTTTTTTGCGGCATTTTGCCTTCCTGTTTTTGCTCACCCAGAAACGCTGGTGAAAGTA
AAAGATGCTGAAGATCAGTTGGGTGCACGAGTGGGTTACATCGAACTGGATCTCAACAGCGGTAAGATCC
TTGAGAGTTTTCGCCCCGAAGAACGTTTTCCAATGATGAGCACTTTTAAAGTTCTGCTATGTGGCGCGGT
ATTATCCCGTATTGACGCCGGGCAAGAGCAACTCGGTCGCCGCATACACTATTCTCAGAATGACTTGGTT
GAGT
