Features (pLannotate 1.2.2; 14 found; start..end, strand, type, name):
      1..105     +  promoter       AmpR promoter: bla
    106..965     +  CDS            AmpR (fragment): β-lactamase; bla; confers resistance to ampicillin, carbenicillin, and related antibiotics
    973..1599    +  CDS            TetR: tetracycline repressor TetR; tetR; TetR binds to the tetracycline operator tetO to inhibit transcription. This inhibition can be relieved by adding tetracycline or doxycycline.
   1861..2676    -  CDS            KanR: aminoglycoside phosphotransferase; aph(3')-Ia; confers resistance to kanamycin in bacteria or G418 (Geneticin®) in eukaryotes
   2808..2960    -  CDS            tetR (fragment): TETR1_ECOLX - Experimental evidence at protein level: Swiss-Prot protein existence level 1. TetR is the repressor of the tetracycline resistance element; its N-terminal region forms a helix-turn-helix structure and binds DNA. Binding of tetracycline to TetR reduces the repressor affinity for the tetracycline resistance gene (tetA) promoter operator sites. From Escherichia coli.
   2980..4128    -  CDS            trfA: trans-acting replication protein that binds to and activates oriV
   4258..4362    -  CDS            traI (fragment): TRAI6_ECOLX - Experimental evidence at protein level: Swiss-Prot protein existence level 1. The initiation process of transfer DNA synthesis requires the interaction of at least three plasmid-specific components (TraH, I, and J) at the transfer origin resulting in the assembly of a specialised nucleoprotein complex - the relaxosome. Site- and strand-specific cleavage at the transfer origin is dependent on TraI and TraJ. From Escherichia coli.
   4400..4771    -  CDS            traJ: oriT-recognizing protein; traJ
   4804..4913    -  oriT           oriT: incP origin of transfer
   5066..5697    +  rep_origin     oriV: incP origin of replication
   6006..6594    +  rep_origin     ori: high-copy-number ColE1/pMB1/pBR322/pUC origin of replication
   6805..6860    +  promoter       tetR/tetA promoters: tetR; overlapping promoters for bacterial tetR and tetA
   6908..6970    +  CDS            ompA (fragment): OMPA_ECOLI - Also known as con From Escherichia coli (strain K12).
   7146..7574    +  rep_origin     f1 ori (sequence partly withheld): f1 bacteriophage origin of replication; arrow indicates direction of (+) strand synthesis
>Addgene plasmid #128162 | pCAH01 | addgene full sequence | sequence record 249045 | Addgene NGS Result
CGCGGAACCCCTATTTGTTTATTTTTCTAAATACATTCAAATATGTATCCGCTCATGAGACAATAACCCT
GATAAATGCTTCAATAATATTGAAAAAGGAAGAGTATGAGTATTCAACATTTCCGTGTCGCCCTTATTCC
CTTTTTTGCGGCATTTTGCCTTCCTGTTTTTGCTCACCCAGAAACGCTGGTGAAAGTAAAAGATGCTGAA
GATCAGTTGGGTGCACGAGTGGGTTACATCGAACTGGATCTCAACAGCGGTAAGATCCTTGAGAGTTTTC
GCCCCGAAGAACGTTTTCCAATGATGAGCACTTTTAAAGTTCTGCTATGTGGCGCGGTATTATCCCGTAT
TGACGCCGGGCAAGAGCAACTCGGTCGCCGCATACACTATTCTCAGAATGACTTGGTTGAGTACTCACCA
GTCACAGAAAAGCATCTTACGGATGGCATGACAGTAAGAGAATTATGCAGTGCTGCCATAACCATGAGTG
ATAACACTGCGGCCAACTTACTTCTGACAACGATCGGAGGACCGAAGGAGCTAACCGCTTTTTTGCACAA
CATGGGGGATCATGTAACTCGCCTTGATCGTTGGGAACCGGAGCTGAATGAAGCCATACCAAACGACGAG
CGTGACACCACGATGCCTGTAGCAATGGCAACAACGTTGCGCAAACTATTAACTGGCGAACTACTTACTC
TAGCTTCCCGGCAACAATTGATAGACTGGATGGAGGCGGATAAAGTTGCAGGACCACTTCTGCGCTCGGC
CCTTCCGGCTGGCTGGTTTATTGCTGATAAATCTGGAGCCGGTGAGCGTGGCTCTCGCGGTATCATTGCA
GCACTGGGGCCAGATGGTAAGCCCTCCCGTATCGTAGTTATCTACACGACGGGGAGTCAGGCAACTATGG
ATGAACGAAATAGACAGATCGCTGAGATAGGTGCCTCACTGATTAAGCATTGGTAGGAATTAATGATGTC
TCGTTTAGATAAAAGTAAAGTGATTAACAGCGCATTAGAGCTGCTTAATGAGGTCGGAATCGAAGGTTTA
ACAACCCGTAAACTCGCCCAGAAGCTAGGTGTAGAGCAGCCTACATTGTATTGGCATGTAAAAAATAAGC
GGGCTTTGCTCGACGCCTTAGCCATTGAGATGTTAGATAGGCACCATACTCACTTTTGCCCTTTAGAAGG
GGAAAGCTGGCAAGATTTTTTACGTAATAACGCTAAAAGTTTTAGATGTGCTTTACTAAGTCATCGCGAT
GGAGCAAAAGTACATTTAGGTACACGGCCTACAGAAAAACAGTATGAAACTCTCGAAAATCAATTAGCCT
TTTTATGCCAACAAGGTTTTTCACTAGAGAATGCATTATATGCACTCAGCGCAGTGGGGCATTTTACTTT
AGGTTGCGTATTGGAAGATCAAGAGCATCAAGTCGCTAAAGAAGAAAGGGAAACACCTACTACTGATAGT
ATGCCGCCATTATTACGACAAGCTATCGAATTATTTGATCACCAAGGTGCAGAGCCAGCCTTCTTATTCG
GCCTTGAATTGATCATATGCGGATTAGAAAAACAACTTAAATGTGAAAGTGGGTCTTAAAAGCAGCATAA
CCTTTTTCCGTGATGGTAACTTCACTAGTTTAAAAGGATCTAGGTGAAGATCCTTTTTGATAATCTCATG
ACCAAAATCCCTTAACGTGAGTTTTCGTTCCACTGAGCGTCAGACCCCGTAGAAAATTGTCGGGAAGATG
CGTGATCTGATCCTTCAACTCAGCAAAAGTTCGATTTATTCAACAAAGCCGCCGTCCCGTCAAGTCAGCG
TAATGCTCTGCCAGTGTTACAACCAATTAACCAATTCTGATTAGAAAAACTCATCGAGCATCAAATGAAA
CTGCAATTTATTCATATCAGGATTATCAATACCATATTTTTGAAAAAGCCGTTTCTGTAATGAAGGAGAA
AACTCACCGAGGCAGTTCCATAGGATGGCAAGATCCTGGTATCGGTCTGCGATTCCGACTCGTCCAACAT
CAATACAACCTATTAATTTCCCCTCGTCAAAAATAAGGTTATCAAGTGAGAAATCACCATGAGTGACGAC
TGAATCCGGTGAGAATGGCAAAAGCTTATGCATTTCTTTCCAGACTTGTTCAACAGGCCAGCCATTACGC
TCGTCATCAAAATCACTCGCATCAACCAAACCGTTATTCATTCGTGATTGCGCCTGAGCGAGACGAAATA
CGCGATCGCTGTTAAAAGGACAATTACAAACAGGAATCGAATGCAACCGGCGCAGGAACACTGCCAGCGC
ATCAACAATATTTTCACCTGAATCAGGATATTCTTCTAATACCTGGAATGCTGTTTTCCCGGGGATCGCA
GTGGTGAGTAACCATGCATCATCAGGAGTACGGATAAAATGCTTGATGGTCGGAAGAGGCATAAATTCCG
TCAGCCAGTTTAGTCTGACCATCTCATCTGTAACATCATTGGCAACGCTACCTTTGCCATGTTTCAGAAA
CAACTCTGGCGCATCGGGCTTCCCATACAATCGATAGATTGTCGCACCTGATTGCCCGACATTATCGCGA
GCCCATTTATACCCATATAAATCAGCATCCATGTTGGAATTTAATCGCGGCCTCGAGCAAGACGTTTCCC
GTTGAATATGGCTCATAACACCCCTTGTATTACTGTTTATGTAAGCAGACAGTTTTATTGTTCATGATGA
TATATTTTTATCTTGTGCAATGTAACATCAGAGATTTTGAGACACAACGTGGCTTTCGACTTCCGGCAAG
CTATACGCGCCCTAGAATTGTCAATTTTAATCCTCTGTTTATCGGCAGTTCGTAGAGCGCGCCGTGCGTC
CCGAGCGATACTGAGCGAAGCAAGTGCGTCGAGCAGTGCCCGCTTGTTCCTGAAATGCCAGTAAAGCGCT
GGCTGCTGAACCCCCAGCCGGAACTGACCCCACAAGGCCCTAGCGTTTGCAATGCACCAGGTCATCATTG
ACCCAGGCGTGTTCCACCAGGCCGCTGCCTCGCAACTCTTCGCAGGCTTCGCCGACCTGCTCGCGCCACT
TCTTCACGCGGGTGGAATCCGATCCGCACATGAGGCGGAAGGTTTCCAGCTTGAGCGGGTACGGCTCCCG
GTGCGAGCTGAAATAGTCGAACATCCGTCGGGCCGTCGGCGACAGCTTGCGGTACTTCTCCCATATGAAT
TTCGTGTAGTGGTCGCCAGCAAACAGCACGACGATTTCCTCGTCGATCAGGACCTGGCAACGGGACGTTT
TCTTGCCACGGTCCAGGACGCGGAAGCGGTGCAGCAGCGACACCGATTCCAGGTGCCCAACGCGGTCGGA
CGTGAAGCCCATCGCCGTCGCCTGTAGGCGCGACAGGCATTCCTCGGCCTTCGTGTAATACCGGCCATTG
ATCGACCAGCCCAGGTCCTGGCAAAGCTCGTAGAACGTGAAGGTGATCGGCTCGCCGATAGGGGTGCGCT
TCGCGTACTCCAACACCTGCTGCCACACCAGTTCGTCATCGTCGGCCCGCAGCTCGACGCCGGTGTAGGT
GATCTTCACGTCCTTGTTGACGTGGAAAATGACCTTGTTTTGCAGCGCCTCGCGCGGGATTTTCTTGTTG
CGCGTGGTGAACAGGGCAGAGCGGGCCGTGTCGTTTGGCATCGCTCGCATCGTGTCCGGCCACGGCGCAA
TATCGAACAAGGAAAGCTGCATTTCCTTGATCTGCTGCTTCGTGTGTTTCAGCAACGCGGCCTGCTTGGC
CTCGCTGACCTGTTTTGCCAGGTCCTCGCCGGCGGTTTTTCGCTTCTTGGTCGTCATAGTTCCTCGCGTG
TCGATGGTCATCGACTTCGCCAAACCTGCCGCCTCCTGTTCGAGACGACGCGAACGCTCCACGGCGGCCG
ATGGCGCGGGCAGGGCAGGGGGAGCCAGTTGCACGCTGTCGCGCTCGATCTTGGCCGTAGCTTGCTGGAC
CATCGAGCCGACGGACTGGAAGGTTTCGCGGGGCGCACGCATGACGGTGCGGCTTGCGATGGTTTCGGCA
TCCTCGGCGGAAAACCCCGCGTCGATCAGTTCTTGCCTGTATGCCTTCCGGTCAAACGTCCGATTCATTC
ACCCTCCTTGCGGGATTGCCCCGACTCACGCCGGGGCAATGTGCCCTTATTCCTGATTTGACCCGCCTGG
TGCCTTGGTGTCCAGATAATCCACCTTATCGGCAATGAAGTCGGTCCCGTAGACCGTCTGGCCGTCCTTC
TCGTACTTGGTATTCCGAATCTTGCCCTGCACGAATACCAGCTCCGCGAAGTCGCTCTTCTTGATGGAGC
GCATGGGGACGTGCTTGGCAATCACGCGCACCCCCCGGCCGTTTTAGCGGCTAAAAAAGTCATGGCTCTG
CCCTCGGGCGGACCACGCCCATCATGACCTTGCCAAGCTCGTCCTGCTTCTCTTCGATCTTCGCCAGCAG
GGCGAGGATCGTGGCATCACCGAACCGCGCCGTGCGCGGGTCGTCGGTGAGCCAGAGTTTCAGCAGGCCG
CCCAGGCGGCCCAGGTCGCCATTGATGCGGGCCAGCTCGCGGACGTGCTCATAGTCCACGACGCCCGTGA
TTTTGTAGCCCTGGCCGACGGCCAGCAGGTAGGCCTACAGGCTCATGCCGGCCGCCGCCGCCTTTTCCTC
AATCGCTCTTCGTTCGTCTGGAAGGCAGTACACCTTGATAGGTGGGCTGCCCTTCCTGGTTGGCTTGGTT
TCATCAGCCATCCGCTTGCCCTCATCTGTTACGCCGGCGGTAGCCGGCCAGCCTCGCAGAGCAGGATTCC
CGTTGAGCACCGCCAGGTGCGAATAAGGGACAGTGAAGAAGGAACACCCGCTCGCGGGTGGGCCTACTTC
ACCTATCCTGCCCGGCTGACGCCGTTGGATACACCAAGGAAAGTCTACACGAACCCTTTGGCAAAATCCT
GTATATCGTGCGAAAAAGGATGGATATACCGAAAAAATCGCTATAATGACCCCGAAGCAGGGTTATGCAG
CGGAAAAGATCCGTCGACCCTTTCCGACGCTCACCGGGCTGGTTGCCCTCGCCGCTGGGCTGGCGGCCGT
CTATGGCCCTGCAAACGCGCCAGAAACGCCGTCGAAGCCGTGTGCGAGACACCGCGGCCGCCGGCGTTGT
GGATACCTCGCGGAAAACTTGGCCCTCACTGACAGATGAGGGGCGGACGTTGACACTTGAGGGGCCGACT
CACCCGGCGCGGCGTTGACAGATGAGGGGCAGGCTCGATTTCGGCCGGCGACGTGGAGCTGGCCAGCCTC
GCAAATCGGCGAAAACGCCTGATTTTACGCGAGTTTCCCACAGATGATGTGGACAAGCCTGGGGATAAGT
GCCCTGCGGTATTGACACTTGAGGGGCGCGACTACTGACAGATGAGGGGCGCGATCCTTGACACTTGAGG
GGCAGAGTGCTGACAGATGAGGGGCGCACCTATTGACATTTGAGGGGCTGTCCACAGGCAGAAAATCCAG
CATTTGCAAGGGTTTCCGCCCGTTTTTCGGCCACCGCTAACCTGTCTTTTAACCTGCTTTTAAACCAATA
TTTATAAACCTTGTTTTTAACCAGGGCTGCGCCCTGTGCGCGTGACCGCGCACGCCGAAGGGGGGTGCCC
CCCCTTCTCGAACCCTCCCGGCCCGCTAACGCGGGCCTCCCATCCCCCCAGGGGCTGCGCCCCTCGGCCG
CGAACGGCCTCACCCCAAAAATGGCAGCCAAGCTGACCCGCTAGGGACGTGAAGTCGATTCCTTCGATGG
TTAGCAATCAAAGACTCAGAGTGCTGTCTGGAGCGTGAATCTAACGGTACGTATCTCGATTGCTCGGTCG
CTATTCGCACTCTGCGAAAGTTCGTACCGCTCATTCACTAGGTTGCGAATCATGACCAAAATCCCTTAAC
GTGAGTTTTCGTTCCACTGAGCGTCAGACCCCGTAGAAAAGATCAAAGGATCTTCTTGAGATCCTTTTTT
TCTGCGCGTAATCTGCTGCTTGCAAACAAAAAAACCACCGCTACCAGCGGTGGTTTGTTTGCCGGATCAA
GAGCTACCAACTCTTTTTCCGAAGGTAACTGGCTTCAGCAGAGCGCAGATACCAAATACTGTTCTTCTAG
TGTAGCCGTAGTTAGGCCACCACTTCAAGAACTCTGTAGCACCGCCTACATACCTCGCTCTGCTAATCCT
GTTACCAGTGGCTGCTGCCAGTGGCGATAAGTCGTGTCTTACCGGGTTGGACTCAAGACGATAGTTACCG
GATAAGGCGCAGCGGTCGGGCTGAACGGGGGGTTCGTGCACACAGCCCAGCTTGGAGCGAACGACCTACA
CCGAACTGAGATACCTACAGCGTGAGCTATGAGAAAGCGCCACGCTTCCCGAAGGGAGAAAGGCGGACAG
GTATCCGGTAAGCGGCAGGGTCGGAACAGGAGAGCGCACGAGGGAGCTTCCAGGGGGAAACGCCTGGTAT
CTTTATAGTCCTGTCGGGTTTCGCCACCTCTGACTTGAGCGTCGATTTTTGTGATGCTCGTCAGGGGGGC
GGAGCCTATGGAAAAACGCCAGCAACGCGGCCTTTTTACGGTTCCTGGCCTTTTGCTGGCCTTTTGCTCA
CATGTTCTTTCCTGCGTTATCCCCTGATTCTGTGGATAACCGTATTACCGCCTTTGAGTGAGCTGGGCCT
TTTTACGGTTCCTGGCCTTTTGCTGGCCTTTTGCTCACATGACCCGACACCATCGAATGGCCAGATGATT
AATTCCTAATTTTTGTTGACACTCTATCATTGATAGAGTTATTTTACCACTCCCTATCAGTGATAGAGAA
AAGTGAAATGAATAGTTCGACAAAAATCTAGATAACGAGGGCAAAAAATGAAAAAGACAGCTATCGCGAT
TGCAGTGGCACTGGCTGGTTTCGCTACCGTAGCGCAGGCCTGAGACCAGAATTCGAGCTCGGTACCCGGG
GATCCCTCGAGGTCGACCTGCAGGCAGCGCTTGGCGTCACCCGCAGTTCGGTGGTTAATAAGCTTGACCT
GTGAAGTGAAAAATGGCGCACATTGTGCGACATTTTTTTTGTCTGCCGTTTACCGCTACTGCGTCACGGA
TCTCC
[124 nt withheld, positions 7146-7269]
C
[91 nt withheld, positions 7271-7361]
A
[49 nt withheld, positions 7363-7411]
CCTTTGACGTTGGAGTCCACGTTCTTT
[37 nt withheld, positions 7439-7475]
ACCCTATCTCGGTCTATTCTTTTGATTTATAAGGGATTTTGCCGATTTCGGCCTATTGGTTAAAAAATGA
GCTGATTTAACAAAAATTTAACGCGAATTTTAACAAAATATTAACGCTTACAATTTCAGGTGGCACTTTT
CGGGGAAATGTG
